Addgene plasmid #186452: pTarget
Purpose: (Empty Backbone) used as source for acquisition of new spacers
Depositing lab: John van der Oost. Depositing organization: Wageningen University, Department Agrotechnology & Food Sciences. Publication: Adaptation by Type V-A and V-B CRISPR-Cas Systems Demonstrates Conserved Protospacer Selection Mechanisms Between Diverse CRISPR-Cas Types. Wu WY, Jackson SA, Almendros C, Haagsma AC, Yilmaz S, Gort G, van der Oost J, Brouns SJJ, Staals RHJ. CRISPR J. 2022 Aug;5(4):536-547. doi: 10.1089/crispr.2021.0150. Epub 2022 Jul 12. PubMed 35833800.
Backbone
  Vector backbone: pET LIC (2A-T)
  Modifications to backbone: Included sequences from puc19 plasmid
  Vector type: CRISPR
Growth in bacteria
  Bacterial resistance: Ampicillin, 100 μg/mL
  Growth temperature: 37°C
  Growth strain: DH5alpha
  Copy number: Low Copy
Gene/Insert
  Cloning method: Gibson Cloning
  Sequencing primers: 5′ GAGATTAGCCTTGATGAATTTAAGTTCATG
Terms and licenses: Academic/Nonprofit Terms; Industry Terms: Not Available to Industry
How to cite: pTarget was a gift from John van der Oost (Addgene plasmid # 186452 ; http://n2t.net/addgene:186452 ; RRID:Addgene_186452)
