[The description below was written by a language model from this plasmid's Addgene catalogue record and pLannotate feature annotations shown in this document.]
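Description:
pTarget is a 4,566 nt bacterial plasmid catalogued as an empty backbone in the CRISPR vector category. It derives from the pET LIC (2A-T) backbone, modified by Gibson assembly to include sequences from pUC19. It carries no expression insert. Its stated role is to serve as a source of DNA from which new spacers are acquired, that is, as a donor of protospacers in CRISPR adaptation experiments. The associated study examined spacer acquisition by type V-A and V-B CRISPR-Cas systems. In such assays, fragments of a co-resident plasmid are captured by the adaptation machinery and integrated into a CRISPR array. Mapping the acquired spacers back to the plasmid then reveals protospacer selection preferences.

The annotated features are consistent with a simple propagation vector for E. coli. Replication depends on a ColE1/pMB1-family origin, accompanied by the pBR322 bom (basis of mobility) region and a rop gene. The Rop protein dampens copy number, in line with the low-copy designation in the record. Selection is by ampicillin through the β-lactamase gene and its native promoter. The remaining annotations are partial or uncharacterised: a fragment of Rep101 (the RepA protein that supports pSC101-type replication), a fragment of the tetracycline efflux gene, and a predicted E. coli open reading frame. Because they are fragments, the first two are unlikely to supply replication or resistance functions, and they may simply provide additional sequence content for spacer sampling, although the record does not state why they are present. No promoter-driven payload, tags, CRISPR array or cas genes are annotated, so the adaptation components must be supplied from elsewhere.
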