Features (pLannotate 1.2.2; 8 found; start..end, strand, type, name):
     16..155     +  misc_feature   bom: basis of mobility region from pBR322
    341..929     -  rep_origin     ori: high-copy-number ColE1/pMB1/pBR322/pUC origin of replication
   1100..1960    -  CDS            AmpR: β-lactamase; bla; confers resistance to ampicillin, carbenicillin, and related antibiotics
   1961..2065    -  promoter       AmpR promoter: bla
   2159..3090    +  CDS            Rep101 (fragment): RepA protein needed for replication with the pSC101 origin; rep101
   3120..3650    +  CDS            TcR (fragment): tetracycline efflux protein; tet; confers resistance to tetracycline
   3892..4272    -  CDS            YPB1_ECOLX: Protein predicted: Swiss-Prot protein existence level 4. From Escherichia coli.
   4289..4480    +  CDS            rop: Rop protein, which maintains plasmids at low copy number; rop
>Addgene plasmid #186452 | pTarget | addgene full sequence | sequence record 370297 | Addgene NGS Result
TGGCGGGTGTCGGGGCGCAGCCATGACCCAGTCACGTAGCGATAGCGGAGTGTATACTGGCTTAACTATG
CGGCATCAGAGCAGATTGTACTGAGAGTGCACCATTGCGGTGTGAAATACCGCACAGATGCGTAAGGAGA
AAATACCGCATCAGGCGCTCTTCCGCTTCCTCGCTCACTGACTCGCTGCGCTCGGTCGTTCGGCTGCGGC
GAGCGGTATCAGCTCACTCAAAGGCGGTAATACGGTTATCCACAGAATCAGGGGATAACGCAGGAAAGAA
CATGTGAGCAAAAGGCCAGCAAAAGGCCAGGAACCGTAAAAAGGCCGCGTTGCTGGCGTTTTTCCATAGG
CTCCGCCCCCCTGACGAGCATCACAAAAATCGACGCTCAAGTCAGAGGTGGCGAAACCCGACAGGACTAT
AAAGATACCAGGCGTTTCCCCCTGGAAGCTCCCTCGTGCGCTCTCCTGTTCCGACCCTGCCGCTTACCGG
ATACCTGTCCGCCTTTCTCCCTTCGGGAAGCGTGGCGCTTTCTCATAGCTCACGCTGTAGGTATCTCAGT
TCGGTGTAGGTCGTTCGCTCCAAGCTGGGCTGTGTGCACGAACCCCCCGTTCAGCCCGACCGCTGCGCCT
TATCCGGTAACTATCGTCTTGAGTCCAACCCGGTAAGACACGACTTATCGCCACTGGCAGCAGCCACTGG
TAACAGGATTAGCAGAGCGAGGTATGTAGGCGGTGCTACAGAGTTCTTGAAGTGGTGGCCTAACTACGGC
TACACTAGAAGGACAGTATTTGGTATCTGCGCTCTGCTGAAGCCAGTTACCTTCGGAAAAAGAGTTGGTA
GCTCTTGATCCGGCAAACAAACCACCGCTGGTAGCGGTGGTTTTTTTGTTTGCAAGCAGCAGATTACGCG
CAGAAAAAAAGGATCTCAAGAAGATCCTTTGATCTTTTCTACGGGGTCTGACGCTAAGTGGAACGAAAAC
TCACGTTAAGGGATTTTGGTCATGAGATTATCAAAAAGGATCTTCACCTAGATCCTTTTAAATTAAAAAT
GAAGTTTTAAATCAATCTAAAGTATATATGAGTAAACTTGGTCTGACAGTTACCAATGCTTAATCAGTGA
GGCACCTATCTCAGCGATCTGTCTATTTCGTTCATCCATAGTTGCCTGACTCCCCGTCGTGTAGATAACT
ACGATACGGGAGGGCTTACCATCTGGCCCCAGTGCTGCAATGATACCGCGAGACCCACGCTCACCGGCTC
CAGATTTATCAGCAATAAACCAGCCAGCCGGAAGGGCCGAGCGCAGAAGTGGTCCTGCAACTTTATCCGC
CTCCATCCAGTCTATTAATTGTTGCCGGGAAGCTAGAGTAAGTAGTTCGCCAGTTAATAGTTTGCGCAAC
GTTGTTGCCATTGCTGCAGGCATCGTAGTGTCACGCTCGTCGTTTGGTATGGCTTCATTCAGCTCCGGTT
CCCAACGATCAAGGCGAGTTACATGATCCCCCATGTTGTGCAAAAAAGCGGTTAGCTCCTTCGGTCCTCC
GATCGTTGTCAGAAGTAAGTTGGCCGCAGTGTTATCACTCATGGTTATGGCAGCACTGCATAATTCTCTT
ACTGTCATGCCATCCGTAAGATGCTTTTCTGTGACTGGTGAGTACTCAACCAAGTCATTCTGAGAATAGT
GTATGCGGCGACCGAGTTGCTCTTGCCCGGCGTCAACACGGGATAATACCGCGCCACATAGCAGAACTTT
AAAAGTGCTCATCATTGGAAAACGTTCTTCGGGGCGAAAACTCTCAAGGATCTTACCGCTGTTGAGATCC
AGTTCGATGTAACCCACTCGTGCAACCAACTGATCTTCAGCATCTTTTACTTTCACCAGCGTTTCTGGGT
GAGCAAAAACAGGAAGGCAAAATGCCGCAAAAAAGGGAATAAGGGCGACACGGAAATGTTGAATACTCAT
ACTCTTCCTTTTTCAATGTTATTGAAGCATTTATCAGGGTTATTGTCTCATGAGCGGATACATATTTGAA
TGTATTTAGAAAAATAAACAAATAGGGGTTCCGCGCACATTTCCCCGAAAAGTGCCACCTGACGTCTAAG
AAACCATTATTATCATGACATTAACCTATAAAAATAGGCGTATCACGAGGCCCTTTCGTCAAAGCAAATG
AACTAGCGATTAGTCGCTATGACTTAACGGAGCATGAAACCAAGCTAATTTTATGCTGTGTGGCACTACT
CAACCCCACGATTGAAAACCCTACAAGGAAAGAACGGACGGTATCGTTCACTTATAACCAATACGCTCAG
ATGATGAACATCAGTAGGGAAAATGCTTATGGTGTATTAGCTAAAGCAACCAGAGAGCTGATGACGAGAA
CTGTGGAAATCAGGAATCCTTTGGTTAAAGGCTTTGAGATTTTCCAGTGGACAAACTATGCCAAGTTCTC
AAGCGAAAAATTAGAATTAGTTTTTAGTGAAGAGATATTGCCTTATCTTTTCCAGTTAAAAAAATTCATA
AAATATAATCTGGAACATGTTAAGTCTTTTGAAAACAAATACTCTATGAGGATTTATGAGTGGTTATTAA
AAGAACTAACACAAAAGAAAACTCACAAGGCAAATATAGAGATTAGCCTTGATGAATTTAAGTTCATGTT
AATGCTTGAAAATAACTACCATGAGTTTAAAAGGCTTAACCAATGGGTTTTGAAACCAATAAGTAAAGAT
TTAAACACTTACAGCAATATGAAATTGGTGGTTGATAAGCGAGGCCGCCCGACTGATACGTTGATTTTCC
AAGTTGAACTAGATAGACAAATGGATCTCGTAACCGAACTTGAGAACAACCAGATAAAAATGAATGGTGA
CAAAATACCAACAACCATTACATCAGATTCCTACCTACATAACGGACTAAGAAAAACACTACACGATGCT
TTAACTGCAAAAATTCAGCTCACCAGTTTTGAGGCAAAATTTTTGAGTGACATGCAAAGTAAGTATGATC
TCAATGGTTCGTTCTCATGGCTCACGCAAAAACAACGAACCACACTAGAGAACATACTGGCTAAATACGG
AAGGATCTGAGGTTCTTATGGCTCTTGTATCTATCAGTGATCATGCAACTCGTAGGACAGGTGCCGGCAG
CGCTCTGGGTCATTTTCGGCGAGGACCGCTTTCGCTGGAGCGCGACGATGATCGGCCTGTCGCTTGCGGT
ATTCGGAATCTTGCACGCCCTCGCTCAAGCCTTCGTCACTGGTCCCGCCACCAAACGTTTCGGCGAGAAG
CAGGCCATTATCGCCGGCATGGCGGCCGACGCGCTGGGCTACGTCTTGCTGGCGTTCGCGACGCGAGGCT
GGATGGCCTTCCCCATTATGATTCTTCTCGCTTCCGGCGGCATCGGGATGCCCGCGTTGCAGGCCATGCT
GTCCAGGCAGGTAGATGACGACCATCAGGGACAGCTTCAAGGATCGCTCGCGGCTCTTACCAGCCTAACT
TCGATCATTGGACCGCTGATCGTCACGGCGATTTATGCCGCCTCGGCGAGCACATGGAACGGGTTGGCAT
GGATTGTAGGCGCCGCCCTATACCTTGTCTGCCTCCCCGCGTTGCGTCGCGGTGCATGGAGCCGGGCCAC
CTCGACCTGAATGGAAGCCGGCGGCACCTCGCTAACGGATTCACCACTCCAAGAATTGGAGCCAATCAAT
TCTTGCGGAGAACTGTGAATGCGCAAACCAACCCTTGGCAGAACATATCCATCGCGTCCGCCATCTCCAG
CAGCCGCACGCGGCGCATCTCGGGCAGCGTTGGGTCCTGGCCACGGGTGCGCATGATCGTGCTCCTGTCG
TTGAGGACCCGGCTAGGCTGGCGGGGTTGCCTTACTGGTTAGCAGAATGAATCACCGATACGCGAGCGAA
CGTGAAGCGACTGCTGCTGCAAAACGTCTGCGACCTGAGCAACAACATGAATGGTCTTCGGTTTCCGTGT
TTCGTAAAGTCTGGAAACGCGGAAGTCAGCGCCCTGCACCATTATGTTCCGGATCTGCATCGCAGGATGC
TGCTGGCTACCCTGTGGAACACCTACATCTGTATTAACGAAGCGCTGGCATTGACCCTGAGTGATTTTTC
TCTGGTCCCGCCGCATCCATACCGCCAGTTGTTTACCCTCACAACGTTCCAGTAACCGGGCATGTTCATC
ATCAGTAACCCGTATCGTGAGCATCCTCTCTCGTTTCATCGGTATCATTACCCCCATGAACAGAAATCCC
CCTTACACGGAGGCATCAGTGACCAAACAGGAAAAAACCGCCCTTAACATGGCCCGCTTTATCAGAAGCC
AGACATTAACGCTTCTGGAGAAACTCAACGAGCTGGACGCGGATGAACAGGCAGACATCTGTGAATCGCT
TCACGACCACGCTGATGAGCTTTACCGCAGCTGCCTCGCGCGTTTCGGTGATGACGGTGAAAACCTCTGA
CACATGCAGCTCCCGGAGACGGTCACAGCTTGTCTGTAAGCGGATGCCGGGAGCAGACAAGCCCGTAAGG
GCGCGTAAGCGGGTGT
